>Addgene plasmid #248858 | GST-tag LUBAC binding E2 variant D3LU-1 | addgene full sequence | sequence record 496798 | Addgene NGS Result
ATGTCCCCTATACTAGGTTATTGGAAAATTAAGGGCCTTGTGCAACCCACTCGACTTCTTTTGGAATATC
TTGAAGAAAAATATGAAGAGCATTTGTATGAGCGCGATGAAGGTGATAAATGGCGAAACAAAAAGTTTGA
ATTGGGTTTGGAGTTTCCCAATCTTCCTTATTATATTGATGGTGATGTTAAATTAACACAGTCTATGGCC
ATCATACGTTATATAGCTGACAAGCACAACATGTTGGGTGGTTGTCCAAAAGAGCGTGCAGAGATTTCAA
TGCTTGAAGGAGCGGTTTTGGATATTAGATACGGTGTTTCGAGAATTGCATATAGTAAAGACTTTGAAAC
TCTCAAAGTTGATTTTCTTAGCAAGCTACCTGAAATGCTGAAAATGTTCGAAGATCGTTTATGTCATAAA
ACATATTTAAATGGTGATCATGTAACCCATCCTGACTTCATGTTGTATGACGCTCTTGATGTTGTTTTAT
ACATGGACCCAATGTGCCTGGATGCGTTCCCAAAATTAGTTTGTTTTAAAAAACGTATTGAAGCTATCCC
ACAAATTGATAAGTACTTGAAATCCAGCAAGTATATAGCATGGCCTTTGCAGGGCTGGCAAGCCACGTTT
GGTGGTGGCGACCATCCTCCAAAATCGGATGAAAACCTGTATTTTCAGGGATCCATGGCACTGAAACGCA
TTAACAAAGAACTGAGCGATCTGGCACGTGATCCGCCTGCACAGATTAGCGCAGGTCCGGTTGGTGATGA
TATGTTTCATTGGCAGGCAACCATTATGGGTCCGAATGATAGCCCGTATCAAGGTGGTGTTTTTTTTCTG
ACCATTCACTTTCCGACCGACTATCCGTTTAAACCGCCTAAAGTTGCATTTACCACGCGTATTTATCATC
CGAACATTAATAGCAATGGCAGCATTTGTCTGGATATTCTGCGTTGGTCTTGGCTGAACGCACTGACCAT
TAGCAAAGTTCTGCTGAGCATTGCAAGCCTGCTGGATGATCCGAATCCGGATGATCCTCTGGTTCCGGAA
ATTGCACGTATCTATAAAACCGATCGCGATAAATACAATCGCATTAGCCGTGAATGGACCCAGAAATATG
CAATGTAATGAGCGGCCGCATCGTGACTGACTGACGATCTGCCTCGCGCGTTTCGGTGATGACGGTGAAA
ACCTCTGACACATGCAGCTCCCGGAGACGGTCACAGCTTGTCTGTAAGCGGATGCCGGGAGCAGACAAGC
CCGTCAGGGCGCGTCAGCGGGTGTTGGCGGGTGTCGGGGCGCAGCCATGACCCAGTCACGTAGCGATAGC
GGAGTGTATAATTCTTGAAGACGAAAGGGCCTCGTGATACGCCTATTTTTATAGGTTAATGTCATGATAA
TAATGGTTTCTTAGACGTCAGGTGGCACTTTTCGGGGAAATGTGCGCGGAACCCCTATTTGTTTATTTTT
CTAAATACATTCAAATATGTATCCGCTCATGAGACAATAACCCTGATAAATGCTTCAATAATATTGAAAA
AGGAAGAGTATGAGTATTCAACATTTCCGTGTCGCCCTTATTCCCTTTTTTGCGGCATTTTGCCTTCCTG
TTTTTGCTCACCCAGAAACGCTGGTGAAAGTAAAAGATGCTGAAGATCAGTTGGGTGCACGAGTGGGTTA
CATCGAACTGGATCTCAACAGCGGTAAGATCCTTGAGAGTTTTCGCCCCGAAGAACGTTTTCCAATGATG
AGCACTTTTAAAGTTCTGCTATGTGGCGCGGTATTATCCCGTGTTGACGCCGGGCAAGAGCAACTCGGTC
GCCGCATACACTATTCTCAGAATGACTTGGTTGAGTACTCACCAGTCACAGAAAAGCATCTTACGGATGG
CATGACAGTAAGAGAATTATGCAGTGCTGCCATAACCATGAGTGATAACACTGCGGCCAACTTACTTCTG
ACAACGATCGGAGGACCGAAGGAGCTAACCGCTTTTTTGCACAACATGGGGGATCATGTAACTCGCCTTG
ATCGTTGGGAACCGGAGCTGAATGAAGCCATACCAAACGACGAGCGTGACACCACGATGCCTGCAGCAAT
GGCAACAACGTTGCGCAAACTATTAACTGGCGAACTACTTACTCTAGCTTCCCGGCAACAATTAATAGAC
TGGATGGAGGCGGATAAAGTTGCAGGACCACTTCTGCGCTCGGCCCTTCCGGCTGGCTGGTTTATTGCTG
ATAAATCTGGAGCCGGTGAGCGTGGGTCTCGCGGTATCATTGCAGCACTGGGGCCAGATGGTAAGCCCTC
CCGTATCGTAGTTATCTACACGACGGGGAGTCAGGCAACTATGGATGAACGAAATAGACAGATCGCTGAG
ATAGGTGCCTCACTGATTAAGCATTGGTAACTGTCAGACCAAGTTTACTCATATATACTTTAGATTGATT
TAAAACTTCATTTTTAATTTAAAAGGATCTAGGTGAAGATCCTTTTTGATAATCTCATGACCAAAATCCC
TTAACGTGAGTTTTCGTTCCACTGAGCGTCAGACCCCGTAGAAAAGATCAAAGGATCTTCTTGAGATCCT
TTTTTTCTGCGCGTAATCTGCTGCTTGCAAACAAAAAAACCACCGCTACCAGCGGTGGTTTGTTTGCCGG
ATCAAGAGCTACCAACTCTTTTTCCGAAGGTAACTGGCTTCAGCAGAGCGCAGATACCAAATACTGTCCT
TCTAGTGTAGCCGTAGTTAGGCCACCACTTCAAGAACTCTGTAGCACCGCCTACATACCTCGCTCTGCTA
ATCCTGTTACCAGTGGCTGCTGCCAGTGGCGATAAGTCGTGTCTTACCGGGTTGGACTCAAGACGATAGT
TACCGGATAAGGCGCAGCGGTCGGGCTGAACGGGGGGTTCGTGCACACAGCCCAGCTTGGAGCGAACGAC
CTACACCGAACTGAGATACCTACAGCGTGAGCTATGAGAAAGCGCCACGCTTCCCGAAGGGAGAAAGGCG
GACAGGTATCCGGTAAGCGGCAGGGTCGGAACAGGAGAGCGCACGAGGGAGCTTCCAGGGGGAAACGCCT
GGTATCTTTATAGTCCTGTCGGGTTTCGCCACCTCTGACTTGAGCGTCGATTTTTGTGATGCTCGTCAGG
GGGGCGGAGCCTATGGAAAAACGCCAGCAACGCGGCCTTTTTACGGTTCCTGGCCTTTTGCTGGCCTTTT
GCTCACATGTTCTTTCCTGCGTTATCCCCTGATTCTGTGGATAACCGTATTACCGCCTTTGAGTGAGCTG
ATACCGCTCGCCGCAGCCGAACGACCGAGCGCAGCGAGTCAGTGAGCGAGGAAGCGGAAGAGCGCCTGAT
GCGGTATTTTCTCCTTACGCATCTGTGCGGTATTTCACACCGCATAAATTCCGACACCATCGAATGGCGC
AAAACCTTTCGCGGTATGGCATGATAGCGCCCGGAAGAGAGTCAATTCAGGGTGGTGAATGTGAAACCAG
TAACGTTATACGATGTCGCAGAGTATGCCGGTGTCTCTTATCAGACCGTTTCCCGCGTGGTGAACCAGGC
CAGCCACGTTTCTGCGAAAACGCGGGAAAAAGTGGAAGCGGCGATGGCGGAGCTGAATTACATTCCCAAC
CGCGTGGCACAACAACTGGCGGGCAAACAGTCGTTGCTGATTGGCGTTGCCACCTCCAGTCTGGCCCTGC
ACGCGCCGTCGCAAATTGTCGCGGCGATTAAATCTCGCGCCGATCAACTGGGTGCCAGCGTGGTGGTGTC
GATGGTAGAACGAAGCGGCGTCGAAGCCTGTAAAGCGGCGGTGCACAATCTTCTCGCGCAACGCGTCAGT
GGGCTGATCATTAACTATCCGCTGGATGACCAGGATGCCATTGCTGTGGAAGCTGCCTGCACTAATGTTC
CGGCGTTATTTCTTGATGTCTCTGACCAGACACCCATCAACAGTATTATTTTCTCCCATGAAGACGGTAC
GCGACTGGGCGTGGAGCATCTGGTCGCATTGGGTCACCAGCAAATCGCGCTGTTAGCGGGCCCATTAAGT
TCTGTCTCGGCGCGTCTGCGTCTGGCTGGCTGGCATAAATATCTCACTCGCAATCAAATTCAGCCGATAG
CGGAACGGGAAGGCGACTGGAGTGCCATGTCCGGTTTTCAACAAACCATGCAAATGCTGAATGAGGGCAT
CGTTCCCACTGCGATGCTGGTTGCCAACGATCAGATGGCGCTGGGCGCAATGCGCGCCATTACCGAGTCC
GGGCTGCGCGTTGGTGCGGATATCTCGGTAGTGGGATACGACGATACCGAAGACAGCTCATGTTATATCC
CGCCGTTAACCACCATCAAACAGGATTTTCGTCTGCTGGGGCAAACCAGCGTGGACCGCTTGCTGCAACT
CTCTCAGGGCCAGGCGGTGAAGGGCAATCAGCTGTTGCCCGTCTCACTGGTGAAAAGAAAAACCACCCTG
GCGCCCAATACGCAAACCGCCTCTCCCCGCGCGTTGGCCGATTCATTAATGCAGCTGGCACGACAGGTTT
CCCGACTGGAAAGCGGGCAGTGAGCGCAACGCAATTAATGTAAGTTAGCTCACTCATTAGGCACCCCAGG
CTTTACACTTTATGCTTCCGGCTCGTATGTTGTGTGGAATTGTGAGCGGATAACAATTTCACACAGGAAA
CAGCTATGACCATGATTACGGATTCACTGGCCGTCGTTTTACAACGTCGTGACTGGGAAAACCCTGGCGT
TACCCAACTTAATCGCCTTGCAGCACATCCCCCTTTCGCCAGCTGGCGTAATAGCGAAGAGGCCCGCACC
GATCGCCCTTCCCAACAGTTGCGCAGCCTGAATGGCGAATGGCGCTTTGCCTGGTTTCCGGCACCAGAAG
CGGTGCCGGAAAGCTGGCTGGAGTGCGATCTTCCTGAGGCCGATACTGTCGTCGTCCCCTCAAACTGGCA
GATGCACGGTTACGATGCGCCCATCTACACCAACGTGACCTATCCCATTACGGTCAATCCGCCGTTTGTT
CCCACGGAGAATCCGACGGGTTGTTACTCGCTCACATTTAATGTTGATGAAAGCTGGCTACAGGAAGGCC
AGACGCGAATTATTTTTGATGGCGTTGGAATTAGCTTATCGACTGCACGGTGCACCAATGCTTCTGGCGT
CAGGCAGCCATCGGAAGCTGTGGTATGGCTGTGCAGGTCGTAAATCACTGCATAATTCGTGTCGCTCAAG
GCGCACTCCCGTTCTGGATAATGTTTTTTGCGCCGACATCATAACGGTTCTGGCAAATATTCTGAAATGA
GCTGTTGACAATTAATCATCGGCTCGTATAATGTGTGGAATTGTGAGCGGATAACAATTTCACACAGGAA
ACAGTATTC
Features (pLannotate 1.2.2; 18 found; start..end, strand, type, name):
      1..654     +  CDS            GST26_SCHJA: Experimental evidence at protein level: Swiss-Prot protein existence level 1. GST isoenzymes appear to play a central role in the parasite detoxification system. Other functions are also suspected including a role in increasing the solubility of haematin in the parasite gut. From Schistosoma japonicum (Blood fluke).
    661..680     +  CDS            TEV site (fragment): tobacco etch virus (TEV) protease recognition and cleavage site
    685..1125    +  CDS            UBE2D3: UB2D3_HUMAN - Also known as UBC5C, UBCH5C. Experimental evidence at protein level: Swiss-Prot protein existence level 1. Accepts ubiquitin from the E1 complex and catalyzes its covalent attachment to other proteins. In vitro catalyzes 'Lys-11'-, as well as 'Lys-48'-linked polyubiquitination. Cooperates with the E2 CDC34 and the SCF(FBXW11) E3 ligase complex for the polyubiquitination of NFKBIA leading to its subsequent proteasomal degradation. Acts as an initiator E2, priming the phosphorylated NFKBIA target at positions 'Lys-21' and/or 'Lys-22' with a monoubiquitin. Ubiquitin chain elongation
   1159..1198    +  CDS            rop (fragment): Rop protein, which maintains plasmids at low copy number; rop
   1300..1340    +  misc_feature   bom (fragment): basis of mobility region from pBR322
   1445..1549    +  promoter       AmpR promoter: bla
   1550..2410    +  CDS            AmpR: β-lactamase; bla; confers resistance to ampicillin, carbenicillin, and related antibiotics
   2581..3169    +  rep_origin     ori: high-copy-number ColE1/pMB1/pBR322/pUC origin of replication
   3355..3406    -  misc_feature   bom (fragment): basis of mobility region from pBR322
   3413..3490    +  promoter       lacI promoter: lacI
   3491..4573    +  CDS            lacI: lac repressor; lacI; The lac repressor binds to the lac operator to inhibit transcription in E. coli. This inhibition can be relieved by adding lactose or isopropyl-β-D-thiogalactopyranoside (IPTG).
   4586..4607    +  protein_bind   CAP binding site: CAP binding activates transcription in the presence of cAMP. E. coli catabolite activator protein
   4622..4652    +  promoter       lac promoter: promoter for the E. coli lac operon
   4660..4676    +  protein_bind   lac operator: The lac repressor binds to the lac operator to inhibit transcription in E. coli. This inhibition can be relieved by adding lactose or isopropyl-β-D-thiogalactopyranoside (IPTG). lac repressor encoded by lacI
   4696..4869    +  CDS            lacZα: LacZα fragment of β-galactosidase; lacZ fragment
   5133..5249    -  CDS            yciV (fragment): RNAAM_ECOLI - Also known as trpH From Escherichia coli (strain K12).
   5325..5353    +  promoter       tac promoter: strong E. coli promoter; hybrid between the trp and lac UV5 promoters
   5361..5377    +  protein_bind   lac operator: The lac repressor binds to the lac operator to inhibit transcription in E. coli. This inhibition can be relieved by adding lactose or isopropyl-β-D-thiogalactopyranoside (IPTG). lac repressor encoded by lacI
