[The description below was written by a language model from this plasmid's Addgene catalogue record and pLannotate feature annotations shown in this document.]
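Description:
GST-tag LUBAC binding E2 variant D3LU-1 is a pGEX-based bacterial expression plasmid of about 5.4 kb that produces an engineered ubiquitin-conjugating enzyme (E2) variant as an N-terminal glutathione S-transferase fusion. It replicates in E. coli from a high-copy ColE1/pMB1-type origin and is selected with ampicillin through the β-lactamase (AmpR) gene and its own promoter. The backbone also carries lacI with its promoter, along with typical pGEX remnants: a lac promoter/operator and lacZα segment, short fragments of rop and bom, and a small piece of E. coli genomic sequence. None of these contributes to the payload.

Because the sequence is circular, the expression cassette spans the numbering origin. A tac promoter followed by a lac operator lies just upstream of the Schistosoma japonicum GST coding sequence. The plasmid-encoded lac repressor keeps transcription off until it is induced with IPTG. Downstream of GST is a TEV protease recognition site (annotated as a fragment), followed by the 441 bp insert. The annotation matches this insert to human UBE2D3 (UbcH5C), while the record lists it as synthetic. Together these suggest that D3LU-1 is a UBE2D3-derived variant selected to bind LUBAC, the linear ubiquitin chain assembly complex E3 ligase. The record does not state which substitutions distinguish it from the wild-type enzyme.

The GST moiety allows affinity capture on glutathione resin and pull-down experiments, and the TEV site should allow the tag to be removed. The associated work describes E2 variants as tools for probing E3 ubiquitin ligase activities, so the plasmid is suited to making recombinant D3LU-1 for biochemical studies of LUBAC.
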