Addgene plasmid #248858: GST-tag LUBAC binding E2 variant D3LU-1
Purpose: N-term GST tag E2 variant selected for LUBAC
Depositing lab: Brenda Schulman. Depositing organization: Max Planck Institute of Biochemistry. Publication: E2 variants for probing E3 ubiquitin ligase activities. Du J, Andree GA, Horn-Ghetko D, Stier L, Singh J, Kostrhon S, Kiss L, Mann M, Sidhu SS, Schulman BA. Proc Natl Acad Sci U S A. 2026 Jan 6;123(1):e2524899122. doi: 10.1073/pnas.2524899122. Epub 2026 Jan 2. PubMed 41481455.
Backbone
  Vector backbone: pGEX
  Vector type: Bacterial Expression
Growth in bacteria
  Bacterial resistance: Ampicillin, 100 μg/mL
  Growth temperature: 37°C
  Growth strain: DH5alpha
  Copy number: High Copy
Gene/Insert
  Gene/Insert name: GST-D3LU-1
  Species: Synthetic
  Insert size (bp): 441
  Tag / fusion protein: GST (N terminal on insert)
  Cloning method: Gibson Cloning
Terms and licenses: Academic/Nonprofit Terms; Industry Terms: Not Available to Industry
How to cite: GST-tag LUBAC binding E2 variant D3LU-1 was a gift from Brenda Schulman (Addgene plasmid # 248858 ; http://n2t.net/addgene:248858 ; RRID:Addgene_248858)
