>Addgene plasmid #248858 | GST-tag LUBAC binding E2 variant D3LU-1 | depositor partial sequence | sequence record 490900 | sequence of insert with pGEX 5'
CATCCTCCAAAATCGGATGAAAACCTGTATTTTCAGGGATCCATGGCACTGAAACGCATTAACAAAGAAC
TGAGCGATCTGGCACGTGATCCGCCTGCACAGATTAGCGCAGGTCCGGTTGGTGATGATATGTTTCATTG
GCAGGCAACCATTATGGGTCCGAATGATAGCCCGTATCAAGGTGGTGTTTTTTTTCTGACCATTCACTTT
CCGACCGACTATCCGTTTAAACCGCCTAAAGTTGCATTTACCACGCGTATTTATCATCCGAACATTAATA
GCAATGGCAGCATTTGTCTGGATATTCTGCGTTGGTCTTGGCTGAACGCACTGACCATTAGCAAAGTTCT
GCTGAGCATTGCAAGCCTGCTGGATGATCCGAATCCGGATGATCCTCTGGTTCCGGAAATTGCACGTATC
TATAAAACCGATCGCGATAAATACAATCGCATTAGCCGTGAATGGACCCAGAAATATGCAATGTAATGAG
CGGCCGCATCGTGACTGACTGACGATCTGCCTCGCGCGTTTCGGTGATGACGGTGAAAACCTCTGACACA
TGCAGCTCCCGGAGACGGTCACAGCTTGTCTGTAAGCGGATGCCGGGAGCAGACAAGCCCGTCAGGGCGC
GTCAGCGGGTGTTGGCGGGTGTCGGGGCGCAGCCATGACCCAGTCACGTAGCGATAGCGGAGTGTATAAT
TCTTGAAGACGAAAGGGCCTCGTGATACGCCTATTTTTATAGGTTAATGTCATGATAATAATGGTTTCTT
AGACGTCAGGTGGCACTTTTCGGGGAAATGTGCGCGGAACCCCTATTTGTTTATTTTTCTAAATACATTC
AAATATGTATCCGCTCATGAGACAATAACCCTGATAAATGCTTCAATAATATTGAAAAAGGAAGAGTATG
AGTATTCAACATTTCCGTGTCGCCCTTATTCCCTTTTTTGCGGCATTTTGCCTTCCTGTTTTTGCTCACC
CAGAAACGCTGGTGAAAGTAAAAGATGCTGAAGATCAGTTGGGTGCACGAGTGGGTTACATCGAACTGGA
TCTCAACAGCGGTAAGATCCTTGAGAGTTTTCGCCCCGAAGAACGTTTTCCATGATGAGCMCTTTTAAAG
TTCTGCTATGTGGCGCGGTA
